Addgene plasmid #26820: pcDNA3.3_NDG
Depositing lab: Derrick Rossi. Depositing organization: Boston Children's Hospital. Publication: Highly efficient reprogramming to pluripotency and directed differentiation of human cells with synthetic modified mRNA. Warren L, Manos PD, Ahfeldt T, Loh YH, Li H, Lau F, Ebina W, Mandal PK, Smith ZD, Meissner A, Daley GQ, Brack AS, Collins JJ, Cowan C, Schlaeger TM, Rossi DJ. Cell Stem Cell. 2010 Nov 5;7(5):618-30. doi: 10.1016/j.stem.2010.08.012. Epub 2010 Sep 30. PubMed 20888316.
Backbone
  Vector backbone: pcDNA3.3
  Backbone size w/o insert (bp): 5400
  Vector type: Mammalian Expression
Growth in bacteria
  Bacterial resistance: Ampicillin, 100 μg/mL
  Growth temperature: 37°C
  Growth strain: DH5alpha
  Copy number: High Copy
Gene/Insert
  Gene/Insert name: 5'UTR-NDGFP-3'UTR
  Species: jellyfish
  Insert size (bp): 1131
  Mutation: nuclear destabilized eGFP
  Cloning method: Restriction Enzyme
  Sequencing primers: 5′ CMV Forward; 3′ TK polyA reverse
Terms and licenses: Academic/Nonprofit Terms; Industry Terms
Depositor comments: NDG was constructed by attaching PEST domains and nuclear localization signals to GFP Note that orientation of the insert in pcDNA does not matter -- they were cloned by TA-cloning, and either orientation is fine.
How to cite: pcDNA3.3_NDG was a gift from Derrick Rossi (Addgene plasmid # 26820 ; http://n2t.net/addgene:26820 ; RRID:Addgene_26820)
