[The description below was written by a language model from this plasmid's Addgene catalogue record.]
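Description:
pcDNA3.3_NDG is a mammalian expression-type plasmid built on the pcDNA3.3 backbone (about 5.4 kb without insert). It is maintained as a high-copy plasmid in E. coli under ampicillin selection. No feature table is provided, so the origin of replication and any mammalian selection marker are not stated. The listed sequencing primers (CMV forward and TK polyA reverse) imply that the cloning site lies between a CMV promoter and a TK polyadenylation signal, as is standard for this backbone.

The roughly 1.1 kb insert is a cassette described as 5'UTR-NDGFP-3'UTR: a jellyfish-derived eGFP coding sequence flanked by untranslated regions whose identity the record does not give. "NDG" stands for nuclear destabilized GFP, made by attaching nuclear localization signals and PEST domains to GFP. The localization signals concentrate fluorescence in the nucleus. The PEST domains promote rapid protein turnover, so the signal tracks current rather than accumulated expression.

The depositor notes that the insert was introduced by TA cloning and that its orientation in the vector does not matter, although the catalogue field lists the cloning method as restriction enzyme. Indifference to orientation suggests that the plasmid serves mainly as a carrier or template for the UTR-flanked cassette rather than for CMV-driven expression. This fits the associated publication on synthetic modified mRNA for reprogramming and directed differentiation of human cells, where such a construct would plausibly supply the template for a reporter transcript. The record itself does not spell out this workflow.
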