>Addgene plasmid #26820 | pcDNA3.3_NDG | addgene partial sequence | sequence record 33045 | 26820 with TK-pA-R
CGAACCCTTGCGTCGACACTAGTTCTAGACCCTCACTTCCTACTCAGGCTTTATTCAAAGACCAAGAGGT
ACAGGTGCAAGGGAGAGAAGAAGGGCATGGCCAGAAGGCAAGCCCCGCAGAAGGCAGCTTATCTAGATCC
GGTGGATCCTACCTTTCTCTTCTTTTTTGGATCTACCTTTCTCTTCTTTTTTGGATCTACCTTTCTCTTC
TTTTTTGGATCAGCTCGAGATCTCACATTGATCCTAGCAGAAGCACAGGCTGCAGGGTGACGGTCCATCC
CGCTCTCCTGGGCACAAGACATGGGCAGCGTGCCATCATCCTGCTCCTCCACCTCCGGCGGGAAGCCATG
GCTAAGCTTCTTGTACAGCTCGTCCATGCCGAGAGTGATCCCGGCGGCGGTCACGAACTCCAGCAGGACC
ATGTGATCGCGCTTCTCGTTGGGGTCTTTGCTCAGGGCGGACTGGGTGCTCAGGTAGTGGTTGTCGGGCA
GCAGCACGGGGCCGTCGCCGATGGGGGTGTTCTGCTGGTAGTGGTCGGCGAGCTGCACGCTGCCGTCCTC
GATGTTGTGGCGGATCTTGAAGTTCACCTTGATGCCGTTCTTCTGCTTGTCGGCCATGATATAGACGTTG
TGGCTGTTGTAGTTGTACTCCAGCTTGTGCCCCAGGATGTTGCCGTCCTCCTTGAAGTCGATGCCCTTCA
GCTCGATGCGGTTCACCAGGGTGTCGCCCTCGAACTTCACCTCGGCGCGGGTCTTGTAGTTGCCGTCGTC
CTTGAAGAAGATGGTGCGCTCCTGGACGTAG
