>Addgene plasmid #26820 | pcDNA3.3_NDG | addgene partial sequence | sequence record 33046 | 26820 with CMV-F
CCGTCAGATCGCCTGGAGACGCCATCCACGCTGTTTTGACCTCCATAGAAGACACCGGGACCGATCCAGC
CTCCGGACTCTAGAGGATCGAACCCTTTTGGACCCTCGTACAGAAGCTAATACGACTCACTATAGGGAAA
TAAGAGAGAAAAGAAGAGTAAGAAGAAATATAAGAGCCACCATGGTGAGCAAGGGCGAGGAGCTGTTCAC
CGGGGTGGTGCCCATCCTGGTCGAGCTGGACGGCGACGTAAACGGCCACAAGTTCAGCGTGTCCGGCGAG
GGCGAGGGCGATGCCACCTACGGCAAGCTGACCCTGAAGTTCATCTGCACCACCGGCAAGCTGCCCGTGC
CCTGGCCCACCCTCGTGACCACCCTGACCTACGGCGTGCAGTGCTTCAGCCGCTACCCCGACCACATGAA
GCAGCACGACTTCTTCAAGTCCGCCATGCCCGAAGGCTACGTCCAGGAGCGCACCATCTTCTTCAAGGAC
GACGGCAACTACAAGACCCGCGCCGAGGTGAAGTTCGAGGGCGACACCCTGGTGAACCGCATCGAGCTGA
AGGGCATCGACTTCAAGGAGGACGGCAACATCCTGGGGCACAAGCTGGAGTACAACTACAACAGCCACAA
CGTCTATATCATGGCCGACAAGCAGAAGAACGGCATCAAGGTGAACTTCAAGATCCGCCACAACATCGAG
GACGGCAGCGTGCAGCTCGCCGACCACTACCAGCAGAACACCCCCATCGGCGACGGCCCCGTGCTGCTGC
CCGACAACCACTACCTGAGCACCCAGTCCGCCCTGAGCAAAGACCC
